>Addgene plasmid #39727 | KHBD00682 | depositor partial sequence | sequence record 50167 | KHBD00682 sequence 3018 bps
ATGGCGCTGCGCCTGCGTCGCGACGTGCAGAAGGCCTCCTACTATGTGTGGTTCCTGGGCGCCGAGGAGG
CGAAGGGGCTGCGAGGCGCCCGCGTCATAAACTCGGTCCTGCCCTATTTGGTGGACAGGTCCCGCGGCCA
GGAGCCGCTCAAGGTCACGCTCCAGGTCTCCCACAAGGGCATCAAAATCGTCCAGGGTGCCTCGAAGCAT
CTGATTCCACACAGTGCCATAACCAGCTCGGTGCAGACGGACGACATCGTCGCCTGCGTCCTGCTGCTCT
ACAATCCGGCCACCAAGTGCCCGCTCCACGTCCATGCCTACCGCTGCGACTCGGAGACGACGGCGGAGGC
ACTGCATCTTCAGCTGCAAATCCTCATCAACCGGCCCGACAATCAGAAGCGTTTCGAGGAGCTGGAGACC
AGATTGGGCATCCTGCCGCCGATTCCCATGAACGGTAGCAACGAGAAGCGCCACGAATCGAATGGCAAGT
CCTCGTCCACCGGCGGAACAGGTCCGGGATCGCACCATCATCACCAACTGCAGTCACAAACATCGGGTGG
TTATCGTGAGGGTCGCCGCCACGAGACCTCATCTCCGAAGAGATTCAGCAGCTCGTTGGGCAGCGATACG
GGCAACAGCACCCGGGAATCGGAGTGCAGCGAAGAGCACGGCCTGGTTGCTGGTGGCTCCTCGCCCGTTT
CCCGATCGCCGCCGCACGGCAATTCCAAGTCCCATCCGCATGCCCATCCACATCATCCGCCACATTCGCT
GCACCATCCGCCGTTGACGCCGCAGCAGAATAGCGACCTCTTCGATTCCCTGGCCGCCGAGCTGAGGGCC
AAGTTGAATGGTAATGGACCGCCATTGCTGCTACCGCCAAGGGATTACGATACGGTGCACCGATCCAAGG
GCAACCTGACGGCCATCGAGTTGCGACGCTGTCGGAACGCACTAATTGTGGGCGGATCGCCGAAGGGTCA
GGTGCCGGGTGTCGCCAATGTGGCCGGCGGAGCGGCGGCCAACGCCAATGGCAAGCAGGTTTCCTCGCGC
GGATCCTCGGGCATTGGATCCGATTTGGCACCAAGTCCCGAGCGTCAGGAGCTCAACAGTTCCAGTGATG
ACGAGCACTGGTCGAACGAGGCGGACAACTCGGTGATTGCTCTGAAGCCGTCACAAATCGCATTGCCCCA
TCACGCGCAACTCAAGCGAAAGAGTGCCGTCCAGCCGCCGGAGGATAGCTATCTGCGGGATCTGCCAGCC
AAACCATATCAGCCGCGTCCCAGCGAAAGGGAATTGGAGCGAGAGCGGGAGCTGGAGAGGAACAGGGAGC
GTGAACGGGAGAGGGAGCGAGATCGAGATCGAGAGCGAGAGCGAGAGCGAGAGCGAGAGCTCGAGAGGAA
CAGAGAACGGGAGCGGGAACGTGACCGTGAGCGCGACCGGGATCGAGAACGAGAACGAGATCGCGAGCGT
ACCAAGACTCCGGCATCCATTTCGAACAAGTCGTGGAGCCGCGAGGATGAGATCAAGCCGATCATAATGC
GTCCGGCCGACTACGATGCCAAGTTTAATCGGGTGATGCAGCAGGAGCAGCAGCAAGCCGCCGTCAATCA
TCAGCCGGCCAAATTGAGGGACACGGATAAGTACAACGAGATCAATCGTCTGCTGAACAAAAAGTTGGCC
CACGAGCCAACGAGGGATCGAAAGTCACGCTCTCGTCTGGATGACAACCACGATGATTTCGATGACTCGG
ATCCGGGCAGTGAGTCACTGCCATTGCATCACCAACAGACGCAGGGCCCACCAGTGCATCACCATCAACG
CAAGGAGAATCTCACCGACAAGCAAAAGTTCATGGAGTATACCAGCAAGAAGCAGCAGCTGCTCAAGAAT
TACGGTGCTGGCGAGGATCAGCGCTATCGCCAGCGCTATGTGGAGTCAACGACGGAGCATCTGCCCCCCT
TCGATCATCCCACCGGTGGTGGAGTGACCACATCCACGGGCGGCTCGGCGGGTCACAACAAATACGCTGC
CGTTCACAGGGGCTCGGATCTGGGTCAAAGGACCACGGAACGTCGACATGACAGGGATCGAGGTGACAGA
GATCATCCCAGGGATGCGGAACGCGAGCGGCGAAGGGATCACGAACGCGACAGGGAGCATTCCCGTGATC
GCAATCCATACAGGGAGGCCGAGAGTCTGCCCTACATACAGAGCATGGAGAAGATGATGAAGTCGACGGG
CATGCGTTACGCAGAAGCTACTCCCAAGACCAGGGAGCGGGAGCGAGATCGTGACCGGGACTACAGGGAG
CCACCGGTCACGCAGAGTTCACAGCGTGATCGCTTCCACGATGCCAAGGACAAGTTTCGGGCCATGGAAC
AGCGTCCGGCGGTAAATCGCTATCCGGACGTGGATGAGCGCGACACACCGCACCGGGATCCGTATCGGTC
GTCATCGCGCCGGCGTCGCGGTTCCGTCGAGCCACCCAGCACGTACGAGCAGTGGAGCGAGGAGGAGGAA
CCGCCGGTGGTGATCAGCGAAAAGTCCAATCCACGTGATCTAAACCGATCCCGAGCCAGATCGCGCGGCG
AATGGGAACCGGAGCCACCCAGGCACTTGGAGCGCAGCGTGCGTGACAGAGAGCGGGATAGAGATCGGGA
CTACAATCGAGACCAGTCCCGGGATCCCTATCGGCATGAGAGGGAGCGTGAAAGACCCGGTGGACGCGCC
CACTCACGCGAATTCCTGCAGAGCGTGGAAACCAAGAATCCATCAACAACGGGTTCGGGTCGCGGCCACA
TGGAGCGATATCCCTCACCAGCAGCCACGCCCATACAATCTGTTGATGTAGGCGGAAGTGGTGGTGGTGG
TGGTGGTGGTGGTGGCAGCGGTGCTTCTTCCGGTGGCAATTCGGGCAAGCCACTAACCCAAATGGCCAAG
GGCTATAGGCACAGCTATGCGGAGCCCGTTTTCGCCCGGACCGGCGGAAGAGTTGGTCTGGCGGCAGTTA
ATCCCTAT
