>Addgene plasmid #39727 | KHBD00682 | addgene partial sequence | sequence record 52295 | M13Rev
AATAATGATTTTATTTTGACTGATAGTGACCTGTTCGTTGCAACAAATTGATAAGCAATGCTTTCTTATA
ATGCCAACTTTGTACAAGAAAGTTGGCAAATAGGGATTAACTGCCGCCAGACCAACTCTTCCGCCGGTCC
GGGCGAAAACGGGCTCCGCATAGCTGTGCCTATAGCCCTTGGCCATTTGGGTTAGTGGCTTGCCCGAATT
GCCACCGGAAGAAGCACCGCTGCCACCACCACCACCACCACCACCACCACTTCCGCCTACATCAACAGAT
TGTATGGGCGTGGCTGCTGGTGAGGGATATCGCTCCATGTGGCCGCGACCCGAACCCGTTGTTGATGGAT
TCTTGGTTTCCACGCTCTGCAGGAATTCGCGTGAGTGGGCGCGTCCACCGGGTCTTTCACGCTCCCTCTC
ATGCCGATAGGGATCCCGGGACTGGTCTCGATTGTAGTCCCGATCTCTATCCCGCTCTCTGTCACGCACG
CTGCGCTCCAAGTGCCTGGGTGGCTCCGGTTCCCATTCGCCGCGCGATCTGGCTCGGGATCGGTTTAGAT
CACGTGGATTGGACTTTTCGCTGATCACCACCGGCGGTTCCTCCTCCTCGCTCCACTGCTCGTACGTGCT
GGGTGGCTCGACGGAACCGCGACGCCGGCGCGATGACGACCGATACGGATCCCGGTGCGGTGTGTCGCGC
TCATCCACGTCCGGATAGCGATTTACCGCCGGACGCTGTTCCATG
