[The description below was written by a language model from this plasmid's Addgene catalogue record.]
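Description:
KHBD00682 is a Gateway entry clone built in the pDONR221 backbone (Invitrogen), carrying the open reading frame of the Drosophila melanogaster gene CG12075 (FBgn0030065). The insert is recorded as about 3.0 kb in a backbone of roughly 2.5 kb once the donor cassette has been replaced. The plasmid is maintained in standard E. coli cloning strains as a high-copy plasmid under kanamycin selection. No feature table accompanies the record, so the origin of replication and the exact recombination sites are not listed. A clone made by Gateway recombination into a pDONR vector would normally have the ORF flanked by attL sites, with M13 forward and reverse primer sites outside them, which are the recorded sequencing primers.

The construct has no promoter driving the insert, so it is not an expression plasmid. It serves instead as a shuttle source from which the coding sequence can be moved by LR recombination into any compatible Gateway destination vector, which then supplies the promoter, tags and host-specific elements. The depositor notes that ORFs in this collection were cloned open-ended, without a stop codon. This allows in-frame C-terminal fusions after transfer, and it means the destination vector must supply a stop codon. The clone belongs to a collection associated with a study on automated screening of protein–DNA interactions at Drosophila regulatory elements. This suggests use in generating fusion constructs for such interaction assays, although the record does not describe the function of CG12075 or specify particular destination vectors.
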