Addgene plasmid #39727: KHBD00682
Depositing lab: Bart Deplancke. Depositing organization: Swiss Federal Institute of Technology (EPFL). Publication: Automated protein-DNA interaction screening of Drosophila regulatory elements. Korneel Hens, Jean-Daniel Feuz, Alina Isakova, Antonina Lagovitina, Andreas Massouras, Julien Bryois, Patrick Callaerts, Susan E. Celniker, Bart Deplancke. Nat Methods. 2011 Oct 30;8(12):1065-70. 10.1038/nmeth.1763 PubMed 22037703.
Backbone
  Vector backbone: pDONR221
  Backbone manufacturer: Invitrogen
  Backbone size w/o insert (bp): 2536
  Vector type: Gateway DONR vector
Growth in bacteria
  Bacterial resistance: Kanamycin, 50 μg/mL
  Growth temperature: 37°C
  Growth strain: DH5alpha
  Copy number: High Copy
Gene/Insert
  Gene/Insert name: CG12075 (alt name: FBgn0030065)
  Species: D. melanogaster (fly)
  Insert size (bp): 3018
  Entrez Gene: CG12075 (a.k.a. Dmel_CG12075, Dmel\CG12075)
  Promoter: none
  Cloning method: Gateway Cloning
  Sequencing primers: 5′ M13-F20; 3′ M13R
Terms and licenses: Academic/Nonprofit Terms; Industry Terms: Not Available to Industry
Depositor comments: Please note that the ORFs in this collection were cloned open-ended (without a stop codon).
How to cite: KHBD00682 was a gift from Bart Deplancke (Addgene plasmid # 39727 ; http://n2t.net/addgene:39727 ; RRID:Addgene_39727)
